Addgene plasmid #135177: pAAV-TRE-flex-Clover
Purpose: AAV expression of TRE(TRE3G)-driven, Cre-dependent, Clover expression for fluorescent labling
Depositing lab: Tetsuo Yamamori. Depositing organization: RIKEN Center for Brain Science. Publication: Arm movements induced by noninvasive optogenetic stimulation of the motor cortex in the common marmoset. Ebina T, Obara K, Watakabe A, Masamizu Y, Terada SI, Matoba R, Takaji M, Hatanaka N, Nambu A, Mizukami H, Yamamori T, Matsuzaki M. Proc Natl Acad Sci U S A. 2019 Nov 5;116(45):22844-22850. doi: 10.1073/pnas.1903445116. Epub 2019 Oct 21. PubMed 31636197.
Backbone
  Vector backbone: pAAV
  Backbone manufacturer: Stratagene
  Modifications to backbone: The promoter is replaced by TRE3 promoter of pTRE3G-ZsGreen1.
  Vector type: Mammalian Expression, AAV
Growth in bacteria
  Bacterial resistance: Ampicillin, 100 μg/mL
  Growth temperature: 30°C
  Growth strain: NEB Stable
  Copy number: High Copy
Gene/Insert 1
  Gene/Insert name: Clover
  Species: Aequorea victoria
  Mutation: a variant of GFP
  Promoter: TRE3G
  Cloning method: Unknown
  Sequencing primers: 5′ nd
Gene/Insert 2
  Gene/Insert name: TRE3G
  Species: Synthetic
  Cloning method: Unknown
  Sequencing primers: 5′ nd
Resource information
  A portion of this plasmid was derived from a plasmid made by: Clover was obtained from addgene plasmid #40259. TRE3G promoter was obtained from pTRE3G-ZsGreen1 of Clontech. The use of TRE3G is licensed from TETsystems Inc.
Terms and licenses: Academic/Nonprofit Terms; Industry Terms: Not Available to Industry
How to cite: pAAV-TRE-flex-Clover was a gift from Tetsuo Yamamori (Addgene plasmid # 135177 ; http://n2t.net/addgene:135177 ; RRID:Addgene_135177)
