[The description below was written by a language model from this plasmid's Addgene catalogue record and pLannotate feature annotations shown in this document.]
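Description:
pAAV-TRE-flex-Clover is an adeno-associated virus transfer plasmid built on the Stratagene pAAV backbone, in which the original promoter has been replaced by the third-generation tetracycline-responsive promoter TRE3G taken from a commercial pTRE3G vector. In bacteria it is maintained through a high-copy ColE1/pUC-type origin and selected with ampicillin via the β-lactamase gene; an f1 phage origin is also present. The expression cassette lies between AAV2 inverted terminal repeats, which allow it to be packaged into recombinant AAV particles. In the annotated sequence the right-hand ITR is called in full, while the left one is detected only as short fragments, a common result for these repeat-rich, hard-to-sequence elements.

The payload is Clover, a bright green/yellow GFP variant derived from Aequorea victoria, placed in reverse orientation relative to the promoter. It is flanked by a flex (double-inverted) arrangement: a lox2272 and a loxP site upstream in one orientation, and a matching pair downstream in the opposite orientation, each pair separated by a short spacer annotated as a β-globin intron fragment. Because lox2272 and loxP do not recombine with each other, Cre first inverts the coding sequence and then excises one site of each pair, locking Clover in the sense orientation. Downstream, a WPRE enhances transcript stability and expression, and the human growth hormone polyadenylation signal terminates the message.

Expression therefore needs two inputs: Cre recombinase to flip the cassette and a Tet transactivator to drive TRE3G. This makes the construct suited to restricted, amplified fluorescent labelling of defined cell populations after AAV delivery. The associated publication concerns the marmoset motor cortex.
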