Features (pLannotate 1.2.2; 21 found; start..end, strand, type, name):
     12..39      +  repeat_region  AAV2 ITR (fragment): inverted terminal repeat of adeno-associated virus serotype 2 inverted
     68..95      +  repeat_region  AAV2 ITR (fragment): inverted terminal repeat of adeno-associated virus serotype 2 inverted
    144..163     -  CDS            lacZα (fragment): LacZα fragment of β-galactosidase; lacZ fragment
    162..540     +  promoter       TRE3G promoter: 3rd-generation Tet-responsive promoter that can be activated by binding of Tet-On® 3G
    546..579     +  protein_bind   lox2272: Cre-mediated recombination occurs in the 8-bp core sequence (GGATACTT). lox2272 sites are compatible with each other, but incompatible with loxP or loxN sites (Lee and Saito, 1988). Cre recombinase
    580..629     -  intron         β-globin intron (fragment): internally truncated intron from human β-globin
    630..663     +  protein_bind   loxP: Cre-mediated recombination occurs in the 8-bp core sequence (GCATACAT). Cre recombinase
    693..1409    -  CDS            Clover: Clover is a basic (constitutively fluorescent) green/yellow fluorescent protein published in 2012, derived from Aequorea victoria. It is reported to be a rapidly-maturing weak dimer with high acid sensitivity.
   1432..1465    -  protein_bind   lox2272: Cre-mediated recombination occurs in the 8-bp core sequence (GGATACTT). lox2272 sites are compatible with each other, but incompatible with loxP or loxN sites (Lee and Saito, 1988). Cre recombinase
   1466..1515    -  intron         β-globin intron (fragment): internally truncated intron from human β-globin
   1516..1549    -  protein_bind   loxP: Cre-mediated recombination occurs in the 8-bp core sequence (GCATACAT). Cre recombinase
   1585..2173    +  misc_feature   WPRE: woodchuck hepatitis virus posttranscriptional regulatory element
   2179..2655    +  polyA_signal   hGH poly(A) signal: human growth hormone polyadenylation signal
   2694..2834    +  repeat_region  AAV2 ITR: inverted terminal repeat of adeno-associated virus serotype 2 inverted
   2839..2890    -  misc_feature   bom (fragment): basis of mobility region from pBR322
   2909..3364    +  rep_origin     f1 ori (sequence partly withheld): f1 bacteriophage origin of replication; arrow indicates direction of (+) strand synthesis
   3365..3414    -  misc_feature   bom (fragment): basis of mobility region from pBR322
   3516..3551    -  CDS            rop (fragment): Rop protein, which maintains plasmids at low copy number; rop
   3646..3750    +  promoter       AmpR promoter: bla
   3751..4611    +  CDS            AmpR: β-lactamase; bla; confers resistance to ampicillin, carbenicillin, and related antibiotics
   4782..5370    +  rep_origin     ori: high-copy-number ColE1/pMB1/pBR322/pUC origin of replication
>Addgene plasmid #135177 | pAAV-TRE-flex-Clover | addgene full sequence | sequence record 268586 | Addgene NGS Result
CCTGCAGGCAGCTGCGCGCTCGCTCGCTCACTGAGGCCGCCCGGGCGTCGGGCGACCTTTGGTCGCCCGG
CCTCAGTGAGCGAGCGAGCGCGCAGAGAGGGAGTGGCCAACTCCATCACTAGGGGTTCCTGCGGCCCGTC
GACTGTAAAACGACGGCCAGTGAGTTTACTCCCTATCAGTGATAGAGAACGTATGAAGAGTTTACTCCCT
ATCAGTGATAGAGAACGTATGCAGACTTTACTCCCTATCAGTGATAGAGAACGTATAAGGAGTTTACTCC
CTATCAGTGATAGAGAACGTATGACCAGTTTACTCCCTATCAGTGATAGAGAACGTATCTACAGTTTACT
CCCTATCAGTGATAGAGAACGTATATCCAGTTTACTCCCTATCAGTGATAGAGAACGTATAAGCTTTAGG
CGTGTACGGTGGGCGCCTATAAAAGCAGAGCTCGTTTAGTGAACCGTCAGATCGCCTGGAGCAATTCCAC
AACACTTTTGTCTTATACCAACTTTCCGTACCACTTCCTACCCTCGTAAAGCTAGATAACTTCGTATAGG
ATACTTTATACGAAGTTATGCAGAATGGTAGCTGGATTGTAGCTGCTATTAGCAATATGAAACCTCTTAA
TAACTTCGTATAGCATACATTATACGAAGTTATTGGCGCGCCCTATTACTTGCGGCCGCTTACTTGTACA
GCTCGTCCATGCCATGTGTAATCCCGGCGGCGGTCACGAACTCCAGCAGGACCATGTGATCGCGCTTCTC
GTTGGGGTCTTTGCTCAGGGCGGACTGATGGCTCAGGTAGTGGTTGTCGGGCAGCAGCACGGGGCCGTCG
CCGATGGGGGTGTTCTGCTGGTAGTGGTCGGCGAGCTGCACGCTGCCGTCCTCAACGTTGTGGCGGATCT
TGAAGTTAGCCTTGATGCCGTTCTTCTGCTTGTCGGCCGTGATATAGACGTTGTGGCTGTTGAAGTTGTA
CTCCAGCTTGTGCCCCAGGATGTTGCCGTCCTCCTTGAAGTCGATGCCCTTCAGCTCGATGCGGTTCACC
AGGGTGTCGCCCTCGAACTTCACCTCGGCGCGGGTCTTGTAGGTACCGTCGTCCTTGAAAGAGATGGTGC
GCTCCTGGACGTAGCCTTCGGGCATGGCGGACTTGAAGAAGTCGTGCTGCTTCATGTGGTCGGGGTAGCG
GCTGAAGCAGGCCACGCCGTAGCCGAAGGTGGTCACGAGGGTGGGCCAGGGCACGGGCAGCTTGCCGGTG
GTGCAGATGAACTTCAGGGTCAGCTTGCCGTTGGTGGCATCGCCCTCGCCCTCGCCGCGGACGCTGAACT
TGTGGCCGTTTACGTCGCCGTCCAGCTCGACCAGGATGGGCACCACCCCGGTGAACAGCTCCTCGCCCTT
GCTCACCATGGTGGCGGCGCTAGCGAATTCGATAACTTCGTATAAAGTATCCTATACGAAGTTATTTGCC
TTAACCCAGAAATTATCACTGTTATTCTTTAGAATGGTGCAAAGAATAACTTCGTATAATGTATGCTATA
CGAAGTTATGGCCGCGGATCAGTCGAGGGATCGAGCTTATCGATAATCAACCTCTGGATTACAAAATTTG
TGAAAGATTGACTGGTATTCTTAACTATGTTGCTCCTTTTACGCTATGTGGATACGCTGCTTTAATGCCT
TTGTATCATGCTATTGCTTCCCGTATGGCTTTCATTTTCTCCTCCTTGTATAAATCCTGGTTGCTGTCTC
TTTATGAGGAGTTGTGGCCCGTTGTCAGGCAACGTGGCGTGGTGTGCACTGTGTTTGCTGACGCAACCCC
CACTGGTTGGGGCATTGCCACCACCTGTCAGCTCCTTTCCGGGACTTTCGCTTTCCCCCTCCCTATTGCC
ACGGCGGAACTCATCGCCGCCTGCCTTGCCCGCTGCTGGACAGGGGCTCGGCTGTTGGGCACTGACAATT
CCGTGGTGTTGTCGGGGAAGCTGACGTCCTTTCCATGGCTGCTCGCCTGTGTTGCCACCTGGATTCTGCG
CGGGACGTCCTTCTGCTACGTCCCTTCGGCCCTCAATCCAGCGGACCTTCCTTCCCGCGGCCTGCTGCCG
GCTCTGCGGCCTCTTCCGCGTCTTCGCCTTCGCCCTCAGACGAGTCGGATCTCCCTTTGGGCCGCCTCCC
CGCATCACGGGTGGCATCCCTGTGACCCCTCCCCAGTGCCTCTCCTGGCCCTGGAAGTTGCCACTCCAGT
GCCCACCAGCCTTGTCCTAATAAAATTAAGTTGCATCATTTTGTCTGACTAGGTGTCCTTCTATAATATT
ATGGGGTGGAGGGGGGTGGTATGGAGCAAGGGGCAAGTTGGGAAGACAACCTGTAGGGCCTGCGGGGTCT
ATTGGGAACCAAGCTGGAGTGCAGTGGCACAATCTTGGCTCACTGCAATCTCCGCCTCCTGGGTTCAAGC
GATTCTCCTGCCTCAGCCTCCCGAGTTGTTGGGATTCCAGGCATGCATGACCAGGCTCAGCTAATTTTTG
TTTTTTTGGTAGAGACGGGGTTTCACCATATTGGCCAGGCTGGTCTCCAACTCCTAATCTCAGGTGATCT
ACCCACCTTGGCCTCCCAAATTGCTGGGATTACAGGCGTGAACCACTGCTCCCTTCCCTGTCCTTCTGAT
TTTGTAGGTAACCACGTGCGGACCGAGGGCCGCAGGAACCCCTAGTGATGGAGTTGGCCACTCCCTCTCT
GCGCGCTCGCTCGCTCACTGAGGCCGGGCGACCAAAGGTCGCCCGACGCCCGGGCTTTGCCCGGGCGGCC
TCAGTGAGCGAGCGAGCGCGCAGCTGCCTGCAGGGGCGCCTGATGCGGTATTTTCTCCTTACGCATCTGT
GCGGTATTTCACACCGCATA
[95 nt withheld, positions 2891-2985]
T
[46 nt withheld, positions 2987-3032]
C
[141 nt withheld, positions 3034-3174]
CCTTTGACGTTGGAGTCCACGTTCTTT
[37 nt withheld, positions 3202-3238]
ACTCTATCTCGGGCTATTCTTTTGATTTATAAGGGATTTTGCCGATTTCGGTCTATTGGTTAAAAAATGA
GCTGATTTAACAAAAATTTAACGCGAATTTTAACAAAATATTAACGTTTACAATTTTATGGTGCACTCTC
AGTACAATCTGCTCTGATGCCGCATAGTTAAGCCAGCCCCGACACCCGCCAACACCCGCTGACGCGCCCT
GACGGGCTTGTCTGCTCCCGGCATCCGCTTACAGACAAGCTGTGACCGTCTCCGGGAGCTGCATGTGTCA
GAGGTTTTCACCGTCATCACCGAAACGCGCGAGACGAAAGGGCCTCGTGATACGCCTATTTTTATAGGTT
AATGTCATGATAATAATGGTTTCTTAGACGTCAGGTGGCACTTTTCGGGGAAATGTGCGCGGAACCCCTA
TTTGTTTATTTTTCTAAATACATTCAAATATGTATCCGCTCATGAGACAATAACCCTGATAAATGCTTCA
ATAATATTGAAAAAGGAAGAGTATGAGTATTCAACATTTCCGTGTCGCCCTTATTCCCTTTTTTGCGGCA
TTTTGCCTTCCTGTTTTTGCTCACCCAGAAACGCTGGTGAAAGTAAAAGATGCTGAAGATCAGTTGGGTG
CACGAGTGGGTTACATCGAACTGGATCTCAACAGCGGTAAGATCCTTGAGAGTTTTCGCCCCGAAGAACG
TTTTCCAATGATGAGCACTTTTAAAGTTCTGCTATGTGGCGCGGTATTATCCCGTATTGACGCCGGGCAA
GAGCAACTCGGTCGCCGCATACACTATTCTCAGAATGACTTGGTTGAGTACTCACCAGTCACAGAAAAGC
ATCTTACGGATGGCATGACAGTAAGAGAATTATGCAGTGCTGCCATAACCATGAGTGATAACACTGCGGC
CAACTTACTTCTGACAACGATCGGAGGACCGAAGGAGCTAACCGCTTTTTTGCACAACATGGGGGATCAT
GTAACTCGCCTTGATCGTTGGGAACCGGAGCTGAATGAAGCCATACCAAACGACGAGCGTGACACCACGA
TGCCTGTAGCAATGGCAACAACGTTGCGCAAACTATTAACTGGCGAACTACTTACTCTAGCTTCCCGGCA
ACAATTAATAGACTGGATGGAGGCGGATAAAGTTGCAGGACCACTTCTGCGCTCGGCCCTTCCGGCTGGC
TGGTTTATTGCTGATAAATCTGGAGCCGGTGAGCGTGGGTCTCGCGGTATCATTGCAGCACTGGGGCCAG
ATGGTAAGCCCTCCCGTATCGTAGTTATCTACACGACGGGGAGTCAGGCAACTATGGATGAACGAAATAG
ACAGATCGCTGAGATAGGTGCCTCACTGATTAAGCATTGGTAACTGTCAGACCAAGTTTACTCATATATA
CTTTAGATTGATTTAAAACTTCATTTTTAATTTAAAAGGATCTAGGTGAAGATCCTTTTTGATAATCTCA
TGACCAAAATCCCTTAACGTGAGTTTTCGTTCCACTGAGCGTCAGACCCCGTAGAAAAGATCAAAGGATC
TTCTTGAGATCCTTTTTTTCTGCGCGTAATCTGCTGCTTGCAAACAAAAAAACCACCGCTACCAGCGGTG
GTTTGTTTGCCGGATCAAGAGCTACCAACTCTTTTTCCGAAGGTAACTGGCTTCAGCAGAGCGCAGATAC
CAAATACTGTTCTTCTAGTGTAGCCGTAGTTAGGCCACCACTTCAAGAACTCTGTAGCACCGCCTACATA
CCTCGCTCTGCTAATCCTGTTACCAGTGGCTGCTGCCAGTGGCGATAAGTCGTGTCTTACCGGGTTGGAC
TCAAGACGATAGTTACCGGATAAGGCGCAGCGGTCGGGCTGAACGGGGGGTTCGTGCACACAGCCCAGCT
TGGAGCGAACGACCTACACCGAACTGAGATACCTACAGCGTGAGCTATGAGAAAGCGCCACGCTTCCCGA
AGGGAGAAAGGCGGACAGGTATCCGGTAAGCGGCAGGGTCGGAACAGGAGAGCGCACGAGGGAGCTTCCA
GGGGGAAACGCCTGGTATCTTTATAGTCCTGTCGGGTTTCGCCACCTCTGACTTGAGCGTCGATTTTTGT
GATGCTCGTCAGGGGGGCGGAGCCTATGGAAAAACGCCAGCAACGCGGCCTTTTTACGGTTCCTGGCCTT
TTGCTGGCCTTTTGCTCACATGT
